Addgene plasmid #148546: pnYC-NpM-SpDcp2opt_1-242-E147Q_AD
Purpose: Bacterial Expression of SpDcp2opt_1-242-E147Q
Depositing lab: Elisa Izaurralde. Depositing organization: Max Planck Institute for Developmental Biology. Publication: Structure of the Dcp2-Dcp1 mRNA-decapping complex in the activated conformation. Valkov E, Muthukumar S, Chang CT, Jonas S, Weichenrieder O, Izaurralde E. Nat Struct Mol Biol. 2016 Jun;23(6):574-9. doi: 10.1038/nsmb.3232. Epub 2016 May 16. PubMed 27183195.
Backbone
  Vector backbone: Unknown
  Vector type: Bacterial Expression
Growth in bacteria
  Bacterial resistance: Chloramphenicol, 25 μg/mL
  Growth temperature: 37°C
  Growth strain: DH5alpha
  Copy number: Low Copy
Gene/Insert
  Gene/Insert name: SpDcp2opt_1-242-E147Q
  Species: S. pombe (fission yeast)
  Entrez Gene: dcp2 (a.k.a. SPAC19A8.12)
  Cloning method: Unknown
Terms and licenses: Academic/Nonprofit Terms; Industry Terms: Not Available to Industry
Depositor comments: GeneArt clone codon optimized for expression in E.coli Plasmids from this collection were made available to the research community and donated after the lab closed. Please note that the sequence provided by the depositing laboratory may be theoretical/predicted or based on Sanger sequencing results. There may be discrepancies between sequencing results obtained by Addgene and the depositor sequence. If an Addgene verified sequence is not available, please contact before placing your order to request that our lab fully sequence the plasmid.
How to cite: pnYC-NpM-SpDcp2opt_1-242-E147Q_AD was a gift from Elisa Izaurralde (Addgene plasmid # 148546 ; http://n2t.net/addgene:148546 ; RRID:Addgene_148546)
