[The description below was written by a language model from this plasmid's Addgene catalogue record and pLannotate feature annotations shown in this document.]
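Description:
pnYC-NpM-SpDcp2opt_1-242-E147Q_AD is a 6.2 kb bacterial expression plasmid for producing a fragment of the Schizosaccharomyces pombe mRNA-decapping enzyme Dcp2 in E. coli. The catalogue lists the backbone as unknown. However, the annotated features point to a pACYC-type architecture: a p15A origin of replication, a chloramphenicol acetyltransferase gene driven by its own cat promoter, and several disrupted fragments of the tetracycline resistance gene and its promoter flanking the expression cassette. The TcR gene therefore appears to be interrupted and is unlikely to be functional, and chloramphenicol is the recorded selection. The p15A origin gives low to medium copy number and is compatible with ColE1-type plasmids, which makes this kind of vector convenient for co-expressing partner proteins from a second plasmid. Short matches to resD, RSF ori and IS1 appear to be backbone remnants.

The payload is a T7 promoter with an adjacent lac operator and the T7 gene 10 ribosome binding site, giving IPTG-inducible transcription in hosts that supply T7 RNA polymerase. This drives a cytosolic maltose-binding protein (no signal sequence) placed upstream of the Dcp2 coding region as an N-terminal solubility and affinity tag, and the cassette ends at a T7 terminator. The short SET1 match just before the terminator is probably vector-derived sequence rather than a deliberate tag. The insert covers Dcp2 residues 1–242, was synthesized with codon optimization for E. coli, and carries an E147Q substitution. The record does not explain the purpose of this substitution. The plasmid was deposited in connection with structural work on the Dcp2–Dcp1 decapping complex, consistent with use for recombinant protein production. The depositor sequence may be theoretical rather than fully verified.
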