Features (pLannotate 1.2.2; 18 found; start..end, strand, type, name):
    739..834     -  CDS            resD (fragment): REDF_ECOLI - Also known as D. Protein inferred from homology: Swiss-Prot protein existence level 3. Acts as a repressor of transcription and as a site-specific resolvase that cleaves at the RfsF site. From Escherichia coli (strain K12).
    824..881     +  CDS            TcR (fragment): tetracycline efflux protein; tet; confers resistance to tetracycline
    878..971     -  CDS            TcR (fragment): tetracycline efflux protein; tet; confers resistance to tetracycline
   1475..2375    -  CDS            TcR (fragment): tetracycline efflux protein; tet; confers resistance to tetracycline
   2402..2420    +  promoter       T7 promoter: promoter for bacteriophage T7 RNA polymerase
   2421..2445    +  protein_bind   lac operator: The lac repressor binds to the lac operator to inhibit transcription in E. coli. This inhibition can be relieved by adding lactose or isopropyl-β-D-thiogalactopyranoside (IPTG). lac repressor encoded by lacI
   2460..2482    +  RBS            RBS: efficient ribosome binding site from bacteriophage T7 gene 10 (Olins and Rangwala, 1989)
   2493..3589    +  CDS            MBP (fragment): maltose binding protein from E. coli; malE (mutated); This version of the gene does not encode a signal sequence, so MBP will remain in the cytosol.
   3632..4357    +  CDS            dcp2 (fragment): DCP2_SCHPO - Experimental evidence at protein level: Swiss-Prot protein existence level 1. Catalytic component of the decapping complex necessary for the degradation of mRNAs, both in normal mRNA turnover and in nonsense- mediated mRNA decay. Removes the 7-methyl guanine cap structure from mRNA molecules, yielding a 5'-phosphorylated mRNA fragment and 7m-GDP. Decapping is the major pathway of mRNA degradation in yeast. It occurs through deadenylation, decapping and subsequent 5' to 3' exonucleolytic decay of the transcript body. From Schizosaccharomyces pombe (strain 972 / ATCC 24843) (Fission
   4398..4447    +  CDS            SET1 (fragment): solubility-enhancement tag derived from T7 phage gene 10B
   4455..4502    +  terminator     T7 terminator: transcription terminator for bacteriophage T7 RNA polymerase
   4525..4629    -  CDS            TcR (fragment): tetracycline efflux protein; tet; confers resistance to tetracycline
   4677..4705    -  promoter       tet promoter: E. coli promoter for tetracycline efflux protein gene
   4817..5362    +  rep_origin     p15A ori: Plasmids containing the medium-copy-number p15A origin of replication can be propagated in E. coli cells that contain a second plasmid with the ColE1 origin.
   5450..5505    +  rep_origin     RSF ori (fragment): Plasmids containing the RSF 1030 origin of replication can be propagated in E. coli cells that contain additional plasmids with compatible origins.
   5624..5767    -  mobile_element IS1 (fragment): prokaryotic transposable element IS1
   5888..5990    +  promoter       cat promoter: promoter of the E. coli cat gene encoding chloramphenicol acetyltransferase
   5991..441     +  CDS            CmR (across the origin): chloramphenicol acetyltransferase; cat; confers resistance to chloramphenicol
>Addgene plasmid #148546 | pnYC-NpM-SpDcp2opt_1-242-E147Q_AD | depositor full sequence | sequence record 290994 | Full Sequence
GGTATGGCAATGAAAGACGGTGAGCTGGTGATATGGGATAGTGTTCACCCTTGTTACACCGTTTTCCATG
AGCAAACTGAAACGTTTTCATCGCTCTGGAGTGAATACCACGACGATTTCCGGCAGTTTCTACACATATA
TTCGCAAGATGTGGCGTGTTACGGTGAAAACCTGGCCTATTTCCCTAAAGGGTTTATTGAGAATATGTTT
TTCGTCTCAGCCAATCCCTGGGTGAGTTTCACCAGTTTTGATTTAAACGTGGCCAATATGGACAACTTCT
TCGCCCCCGTTTTCACCATGGGCAAATATTATACGCAAGGCGACAAGGTGCTGATGCCGCTGGCGATTCA
GGTTCATCATGCCGTCTGTGATGGCTTCCATGTCGGCAGAATGCTTAATGAATTACAACAGTACTGCGAT
GAGTGGCAGGGCGGGGCGTAATTTTTTTAAGGCAGTTATTGGTGCCCTTAAACGCCTGGTGCTACGCCTG
AATAAGTGATAATAAGCGGATGAATGGCAGAAATTCGAAAGCAAATTCGACCCGGTCGTCGGTTCAGGGC
AGGGTCGTTAAATAGCCGCTTATGTCTATTGCTGGTTTACCGGTTTATTGACTACCGGAAGCAGTGTGAC
CGTGTGCTTCTCAAATGCCTGAGGCCAGTTTGCTCAGGCTCTCCCCGTGGAGGTAATAATTGACGATATG
ATCATTTATTCTGCCTCCCAGAGCCTGATAAAAACGGTTAGCGCTTCGTTAATACAGATGTAGGTGTTCC
ACAGGGTAGCCAGCAGCATCCTGCGATGCAGATCCGGAACATAATGGTGCAGGGCGCTTGTTTCGGCGTG
GGTATGGTGGCAGGCCCCGTGGCCGGGGGACTGTTGGGCGCTGCCGGCACCTGTCCTACGAGTTGCATGA
TAAAGAAGACAGTCATAAGTGCGGCGACGATAGTCATGCCCCGCGCCCACCGGAAGGAGCTACCGGACAG
CGGTGCGGACTGTTGTAACTCAGAATAAGAAATGAGGCCGCTCATGGCGTTGACTCTCAGTCATAGTATC
GTGGTATCACCGGTTGGTTCCACTCTCTGTTGCGGGCAACTTCAGCAGCACGTAGGGGACTTCCGCGTTT
CCAGACTTTACGAAACACGGAAACCGAAGACCATTCATGTTGTTGCTCAGGTCGCAGACGTTTTGCAGCA
GCAGTCGCTTCACGTTCGCTCGCGTATCGGTGATTCATTCTGCTAACCAGTAAGGCAACCCCGCCAGCCT
AGCCGGGTCCTCAACGACAGGAGCACGATCATGCGCACCCGTGGCCAGGACCCAACGCTGCCCGAGATGC
GCCGCGTGCGGCTGCTGGAGATGGCGGACGCGATGGATATGTTCTGCCAAGGGTTGGTTTGCGCATTCAC
AGTTCTCCGCAAGAATTGATTGGCTCCAATTCTTGGAGTGGTGAATCCGTTAGCGAGGTGCCGCCGGCTT
CCATTCAGGTCGAGGTGGCCCGGCTCCATGCACCGCGACGCAACGCGGGGAGGCAGACAAGGTATAGGGC
GGCGCCTACAATCCATGCCAACCCGTTCCATGTGCTCGCCGAGGCGGCATAAATCGCCGTGACGATCAGC
GGTCCAGTGATCGAAGTTAGGCTGGTAAGAGCCGCGAGCGATCCTTGAAGCTGTCCCTGATGGTCGTCAT
CTACCTGCCTGGACAGCATGGCCTGCAACGCGGGCATCCCGATGCCGCCGGAAGCGAGAAGAATCATAAT
GGGGAAGGCCATCCAGCCTCGCGTCGCGAACGCCAGCAAGACGTAGCCCAGCGCGTCGGCCGCCATGCCG
GCGATAATGGCCTGCTTCTCGCCGAAACGTTTGGTGGCGGGACCAGTGACGAAGGCTTGAGCGAGGGCGT
GCAAGATTCCGAATACCGCAAGCGACAGGCCGATCATCGTCGCGCTCCAGCGAAAGCGGTCCTCGCCGAA
AATGACCCAGAGCGCTGCCGGCACCTGTCCTACGAGTTGCATGATAAAGAAGACAGTCATAAGTGCGGCG
ACGATAGTCATGCCCCGCGCCCACCGGAAGGAGCTGACTGGGTTGAAGGCTCTCAAGGGCATCGGTCGAC
GCTCTCCCTTATGCGACTCCTGCATTAGGAAGCAGCCCAGTAGTAGGTTGAGGCCGTTGAGCACCGCCGC
CGCAAGGAATGGTGCATGCAAGGAGATGGCGCCCAACAGTCCCCCGGCCACGGGGCCTGCCACCATACCC
ACGCCGAAACAAGCGCTCATGAGCCCGAAGTGGCGAGCCCGATCTTCCCCATCGGTGATGTCGGCGATAT
AGGCGCCAGCAACCGCACCTGTGGCGCCGGTGATGCCGGCCACGATGCGTCCGGCGTAGAGGATCAGACT
AAGATCTCGATCCCGCGAAATTAATACGACTCACTATAGGGGAATTGTGAGCGGATAACAATTCCCCACT
AGTAATAATTTTGTTTAACTTTAAGAAGGAGATATACCATGGAAACTGAAGAAGGTAAACTGGTAATCTG
GATTAACGGCGATAAAGGCTATAACGGTCTCGCTGAAGTCGGTAAGAAATTCGAGAAAGATACCGGAATT
AAAGTCACCGTTGAGCATCCGGATAAACTGGAAGAGAAATTCCCACAGGTTGCGGCAACTGGCGATGGCC
CTGACATTATCTTCTGGGCACACGACCGCTTTGGTGGCTACGCTCAATCTGGCCTGTTGGCTGAAATCAC
CCCGGACAAAGCGTTCCAGGACAAGCTGTATCCGTTTACCTGGGATGCCGTACGTTACAACGGCAAGCTG
ATTGCTTACCCGATCGCTGTTGAAGCGTTATCGCTGATTTATAACAAAGACCTGCTGCCGAACCCGCCAA
AAACCTGGGAAGAGATCCCGGCGCTGGATAAAGAACTGAAAGCGAAAGGTAAGAGCGCCCTGATGTTCAA
CCTGCAAGAACCGTACTTCACCTGGCCGCTGATTGCTGCTGACGGGGGTTATGCGTTCAAGTATGAAAAC
GGCAAGTACGACATTAAAGACGTGGGCGTGGATAACGCTGGCGCGAAAGCGGGTCTGACCTTCCTGGTTG
ACCTGATTAAAAACAAACACATGAATGCAGACACCGATTACTCCATCGCAGAAGCTGCCTTTAATAAAGG
CGAAACAGCGATGACCATCAACGGCCCGTGGGCATGGTCCAACATCGACACCAGCAAAGTGAATTATGGT
GTAACGGTACTGCCGACCTTCAAGGGTCAACCATCCAAACCGTTCGTTGGCGTGCTGAGCGCAGGTATTA
ACGCCGCCAGTCCGAACAAAGAGCTGGCAAAAGAGTTCCTCGAAAACTATCTGCTGACTGATGAAGGTCT
GGAAGCGGTTAATAAAGACAAACCGCTGGGTGCCGTAGCGCTGAAGTCTTACGAGGAAGAGTTGGCGAAA
GATCCACGTATTGCCGCCACGATGGAAAACGCCCAGAAAGGTGAAATCATGCCGAACATCCCGCAGATGT
CCGCTTTCTGGTATGCCGTGCGTACTGCGGTGATCAACGCCGCCAGCGGTCGTCAGACTGTCGATGAAGC
CCTTAAAGACGCGCAGACTGGTACCGGCAGCGGCCTGGAAGTTCTGTTCCAGGGGCCCCATATGAGCTTT
ACCAATGCAACCTTTAGCCAGGTTCTGGATGATCTGAGCGCACGTTTTATTCTGAATCTGCCTGCAGAAG
AACAGAGCAGCGTTGAACGTCTGTGTTTTCAGATTGAACAGGCCCATTGGTTTTATGAGGATTTTATTCG
TGCACAGAATGATCAGCTGCCGAGCCTGGGTCTGCGTGTTTTTAGCGCAAAACTGTTTGCACATTGTCCG
CTGCTGTGGAAATGGTCAAAAGTTCATGAAGAGGCCTTTGATGATTTCCTGCGTTATAAAACCCGTATTC
CGGTTCGTGGTGCAATTATGCTGGATATGAGCATGCAGCAGTGTGTTCTGGTGAAAGGTTGGAAAGCAAG
CAGCGGTTGGGGTTTTCCGAAAGGTAAAATTGATAAAGATGAGAGCGACGTGGATTGTGCAATTCGTGAA
GTTTATGAACAAACCGGCTTTGATTGTAGCAGCCGTATTAATCCGAACGAGTTTATTGATATGACCATTC
GTGGTCAGAATGTGCGCCTGTATATCATTCCGGGTATTAGCCTGGATACCCGTTTTGAAAGCCGTACCCG
TAAAGAAATTAGCAAAATCGAATGGCACAACCTGATGGATCTGCCGACCTTCAAAAAAAACAAACCGCAG
ACCATGAAAAACAAATTCTATATGGTGATCCCGTTTCTGGCACCGCTGAAAAAATGGATCAAAAAACGTA
ACATTGCCAACAACACCTAGGGATCCTAATAGTCTAGAGCTAGCCCTAGGAGATCCGGCTGCTAACAAAG
CCCGAAAGGAAGCTGAGTTGGCTGCTGCCACCGCTGAGCAATAACTAGCATAACCCCTTGGGGCCTCTAA
ACGGGTCTTGAGGGGTTTTTTGCTGAAAGGAGGAACTATATCCGGATATCCCGCAAGAGGCCCGGCAGTA
CCGGCATAACCAAGCCTATGCCTACAGCATCCAGGGTGACGGTGCCGAGGATGACGATGAGCGCATTGTT
AGATTTCATACACGGTGCCTGACTGCGTTAGCAATTTAACTGTGATAAACTACCGCATTAAAGCTTATCG
ATGATAAGCTGTCAAACATGAGAATTACAACTTATATCGTATGGGGCTGACTTCAGGTGCTACATTTGAA
GAGATAAATTGCACTGAAATCAAGAAATATTTTATCTGATTAATAAGATGATCTTCTTGAGATCGTTTTG
GTCTGCGCGTAATCTCTTGCTCTGAAAACGAAAAAACCGCCTTGCAGGGCGGTTTTTCGAAGGTTCTCTG
AGCTACCAACTCTTTGAACCGAGGTAACTGGCTTGGAGGAGCGCAGTCACCAAAACTTGTCCTTTCAGTT
TAGCCTTAACCGGCGCATGACTTCAAGACTAACTCCTCTAAATCAATTACCAGTGGCTGCTGCCAGTGGT
GCTTTTGCATGTCTTTCCGGGTTGGACTCAAGACGATAGTTACCGGATAAGGCGCAGCGGTCGGACTGAA
CGGGGGGTTCGTGCATACAGTCCAGCTTGGAGCGAACTGCCTACCCGGAACTGAGTGTCAGGCGTGGAAT
GAGACAAACGCGGCCATAACAGCGGAATGACACCGGTAAACCGAAAGGCAGGAACAGGAGAGCGCACGAG
GGAGCCGCCAGGGGGAAACGCCTGGTATCTTTATAGTCCTGTCGGGTTTCGCCACCACTGATTTGAGCGT
CAGATTTCGTGATGCTTGTCAGGGGGGCGGAGCCTATGGAAAAACGGCTTTGCCGCGGCCCTCTCACTTC
CCTGTTAAGTATCTTCCTGGCATCTTCCAGGAAATCTCCGCCCCGTTCGTAAGCCATTTCCGCTCGCCGC
AGTCGAACGACCGAGCGTAGCGAGTCAGTGAGCGAGGAAGCGGAATATATCCTGTATCACATATTCTGCT
GACGCACCGGTGCAGCCTTTTTTCTCCTGCCACATGAAGCACTTCACTGACACCCTCATCAGTGCCAACA
TAGTAAGCCAGTATACACTCCCCTAGCGCTGATGTCCGGCGGTGCTTTTGCCGTTACGCACCACCCCGTC
AGTAGCTGAACAGGAGGGACAGCTGATAGAAACAGAAGCCACTGGAGCACCTCAAAAACACCATCATACA
CTAAATCAGTAAGTTGGCAGCATCACCCGACGCACTTTGCGCCGAATAAATACCTGTGACGGAAGATCAC
TTCGCAGAATAAATAAATCCTGGTGTCCCTGTTGATACCGGGAAGCCCTGGGCCAACTTTTGGCGAAAAT
GAGACGTTGATCGGCACGTAAGAGGTTCCAACTTTCACCATAATGAAATAAGATCACTACCGGGCGTATT
TTTTGAGTTATCGAGATTTTCAGGAGCTAAGGAAGCTAAAATGGAGAAAAAAATCACTGGATATACCACC
GTTGATATATCCCAATGGCATCGTAAAGAACATTTTGAGGCATTTCAGTCAGTTGCTCAATGTACCTATA
ACCAGACCGTTCAGCTGGATATTACGGCCTTTTTAAAGACCGTAAAGAAAAATAAGCACAAGTTTTATCC
GGCCTTTATTCACATTCTTGCCCGCCTGATGAATGCTCATCCGGAATTC
